Addgene plasmid #173541: pICSL86977OD:PITG_15125a
Purpose: This is a binary plasmid that can be transferred into Agrobacterium and used to transiently express the protein encoded by the insert in plants by agro-infiltration.
Depositing lab: Sophien Kamoun. Depositing organization: Sainsbury Laboratory, Norwich. Publication: Plant pathogens convergently evolved to counteract redundant nodes of an NLR immune receptor network. Derevnina L, Contreras MP, Adachi H, Upson J, Vergara Cruces A, Xie R, Sklenar J, Menke FLH, Mugford ST, MacLean D, Ma W, Hogenhout SA, Goverse A, Maqbool A, Wu CH, Kamoun S. PLoS Biol. 2021 Aug 23;19(8):e3001136. doi: 10.1371/journal.pbio.3001136. PubMed 34424903.
Backbone
  Vector backbone: pICSL86977OD
  Backbone manufacturer: Youles SynBio plasmids
  Backbone size w/o insert (bp): 8678
  Vector type: Plant Expression
  Selectable markers: Basta
Growth in bacteria
  Bacterial resistance: Kanamycin, 50 μg/mL
  Growth temperature: 37°C
  Growth strain: DH5alpha
  Copy number: High Copy
Gene/Insert
  Gene/Insert name: PITG_15125_NL07434
  Species: Phytophthora infestans
  Promoter: 35S
  Cloning method: Restriction Enzyme; 5′ cloning site unknown (unknown if destroyed); 3′ cloning site unknown (unknown if destroyed)
Terms and licenses: Academic/Nonprofit Terms; Industry Terms: Not Available to Industry
How to cite: pICSL86977OD:PITG_15125a was a gift from Sophien Kamoun (Addgene plasmid # 173541 ; http://n2t.net/addgene:173541 ; RRID:Addgene_173541)
