[The description below was written by a language model from this plasmid's Addgene catalogue record and pLannotate feature annotations shown in this document.]
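Description:
pICSL86977OD:PITG_15125a is a plant binary expression plasmid built on the pICSL86977OD backbone and designed to be moved into Agrobacterium for transient expression of its insert in plant leaves by agro-infiltration. In E. coli it replicates from a high-copy ColE1/pUC-type origin and is selected with kanamycin through an aphA-3 aminoglycoside phosphotransferase gene driven by the bla (AmpR) promoter. Maintenance in Agrobacterium is provided by the pVS1 replicon, comprising the pVS1 oriV, the RepA replication protein and the StaA stability protein. The sequenced record is about 9.5 kb.

Between the nopaline-type left and right T-DNA border repeats lie two plant cassettes in the same orientation. The payload cassette, next to the right border, uses the CaMV 35S promoter followed by the TMV Ω leader, a translational enhancer, to drive PITG_15125 (recorded as PITG_15125_NL07434) from Phytophthora infestans, and ends with the octopine synthase terminator. The coding region matches an RXLR-class effector reported to enhance P. infestans colonization of Nicotiana benthamiana leaves. No epitope tag or reporter is annotated. The annotated match to a CaMV inclusion body protein fragment upstream of the core promoter most likely reflects extended 35S upstream sequence rather than an intended coding region. The second cassette, near the left border, is a NOS promoter–bar–NOS terminator unit encoding phosphinothricin acetyltransferase, giving Basta (glufosinate) resistance should stable plant selection be wanted. The associated study examined how pathogen effectors suppress an NLR immune receptor network, which fits using this plasmid to express a candidate effector in planta. The cloning sites used are not recorded.
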