Features (pLannotate 1.2.2; 17 found; start..end, strand, type, name):
    330..959     -  CDS            pVS1 StaA: stability protein from the Pseudomonas plasmid pVS1 (Heeb et al., 2000)
   1268..1292    -  misc_feature   RB T-DNA repeat: right border repeat from nopaline C58 T-DNA
   1359..2066    -  terminator     OCS terminator: octopine synthase terminator
   2077..3471    -  CDS            RXLRR_PHYIT (fragment): Experimental evidence at transcript level: Swiss-Prot protein existence level 2. Effector that enhances P.infestans colonization of Nicotiana benthamiana leaves. From Phytophthora infestans (strain T30-4) (Potato late blight fungus).
   3483..3536    -  misc_feature   TMV Ω: translational enhancer from the tobacco mosaic virus 5'-leader sequence (Gallie et al., 1988)
   3565..3910    -  promoter       CaMV 35S promoter: strong constitutive promoter from cauliflower mosaic virus
   3567..3613    -  promoter       minimal CaMV 35S promoter: minimal 35S promoter from cauliflower mosaic virus
   4094..4900    -  CDS            IBMP_CAMVB (fragment): Experimental evidence at protein level: Swiss-Prot protein existence level 1. Enhances the ribosomal termination-reinitiation event leading to the translation of major open reading frames on the polycistronic viral RNAs. From Cauliflower mosaic virus (strain Bari 1) (CaMV).
   4943..5195    -  terminator     NOS terminator: nopaline synthase terminator and poly(A) signal
   5226..5774    -  CDS            bar: PAT_STRHY - Experimental evidence at protein level: Swiss-Prot protein existence level 1. Inactivates phosphinothricin (PPT) by transfer of an acetyl group from acetyl CoA. Can also acetylate demethylphosphinothricin but not PTT or glutamate. This enzyme is an effector of phosphinothricin tripeptide (PTT or bialaphos) resistance. From Streptomyces hygroscopicus. Introduced by genetic manipulation and expressed in glufosinate-tolerant maize by Dekalb Genetics.
   5795..5977    -  promoter       NOS promoter: nopaline synthase promoter NOS promoter
   6172..6196    -  misc_feature   LB T-DNA repeat: left border repeat from nopaline C58 T-DNA
   6332..6920    -  rep_origin     ori: high-copy-number ColE1/pMB1/pBR322/pUC origin of replication
   7091..7885    -  CDS            KanR: aminoglycoside phosphotransferase; aphA-3; confers resistance to kanamycin
   7886..7990    -  promoter       AmpR promoter: bla
   8052..8246    -  rep_origin     pVS1 oriV: origin of replication for the Pseudomonas plasmid pVS1 (Heeb et al., 2000)
   8312..9385    -  CDS            pVS1 RepA: replication protein from the Pseudomonas plasmid pVS1 (Heeb et al., 2000)
>Addgene plasmid #173541 | pICSL86977OD:PITG_15125a | addgene full sequence | sequence record 342349 | Addgene NGS Result
CATTCCACGGCGTCGGTGCCTGGTTGTTCTTGATTTTCCATGCCGCCTCCTTTAGCCGCTAAAATTCATC
TACTCATTTATTCATTTGCTCATTTACTCTGGTAGCTGCGCGATGTATTCAGATAGCAGCTCGGTAATGG
TCTTGCCTTGGCGTACCGCGTACATCTTCAGCTTGGTGTGATCCTCCGCCGGCAACTGAAAGTTGACCCG
CTTCATGGCTGGCGTGTCTGCCAGGCTGGCCAACGTTGCAGCCTTGCTGCTGCGTGCGCTCGGACGGCCG
GCACTTAGCGTGTTTGTGCTTTTGCTCATTTTCTCTTTACCTCATTAACTCAAATGAGTTTTGATTTAAT
TTCAGCGGCCAGCGCCTGGACCTCGCGGGCAGCGTCGCCCTCGGGTTCTGATTCAAGAACGGTTGTGCCG
GCGGCGGCAGTGCCTGGGTAGCTCACGCGCTGCGTGATACGGGACTCAAGAATGGGCAGCTCGTACCCGG
CCAGCGCCTCGGCAACCTCACCGCCGATGCGCGTGCCTTTGATCGCCCGCGACACGACAAAGGCCGCTTG
TAGCCTTCCATCCGTGACCTCAATGCGCTGCTTAACCAGCTCCACCAGGTCGGCGGTGGCCCATATGTCG
TAAGGGCTTGGCTGCACCGGAATCAGCACGAAGTCGGCTGCCTTGATCGCGGACACAGCCAAGTCCGCCG
CCTGGGGCGCTCCGTCGATCACTACGAAGTCGCGCCGGCCGATGGCCTTCACGTCGCGGTCAATCGTCGG
GCGGTCGATGCCGACAACGGTTAGCGGTTGATCTTCCCGCACGGCCGCCCAATCGCGGGCACTGCCCTGG
GGATCGGAATCGACTAACAGAACATCGGCCCCGGCGAGTTGCAGGGCGCGGGCTAGATGGGTTGCGATGG
TCGTCTTGCCTGACCCGCCTTTCTGGTTAAGTACAGCGATAACCTTCATGCGTTCCCCTTGCGTATTTGT
TTATTTACTCATCGCATCATATACGCAGCGACCGCATGACGCAAGCTGTTTTACTCAAATACACATCACC
TTTTTAGACGGCGGCGCTCGGTTTCTTCAGCGGCCAAGCTGGCCGGCCAGGCCGCCAGCTTGGCATCAGA
CAAACCGGCCAGGATTTCATGCAGCCGCACGGCTGACTCCCGAGGGGAACCCTGTGGTTGGCATGCACAT
ACAAATGGACGAACGGATAAACCTTTTCACGCCCTTTTAAATATCCGATTATTCTAATAAACGCTCTTTT
CTCTTAGGTTTACCCGCCAATATATCCTGTCAAACACTGATAGTTTAAACGGATCACTTCGTGTCCCTCG
GTCACATGTGCATCCTCTAGTAGCGGTCCTGCTGAGCCTCGACATGTTGTCGCAAAATTCGCCCTGGACC
CGCCCAACGATTTGTCGTCACTGTCAAGGTTTGACCTGCACTTCATTTGGGGCCCACATACACCAAAAAA
ATGCTGCATAATTCTCGGGGCAGCAAGTCGGTTACCCGGCCGCCGTGCTGGACCGGGTTGAATGGTGCCC
GTAACTTTCGGTAGAGCGGACGGCCAATACTCAACTTCAAGGAATCTCACCCATGCGCGCCGGCGGGGAA
CCGGAGTTCCCTTCAGTGAGCGTTATTAGTTCGCCGCTCGGTGTGTCGTAGATACTAGCCCCTGGGGCAC
TTTTGAAATTTGAATAAGATTTATGTAATCAGTCTTTTAGGTTTGACCGGTTCTGCCGCTTTTTTTAAAA
TTGGATTTGTAATAATAAAACGCAATTGTTTGTTATTGTGGCGCTCTATCATAGATGTCGCTATAAACCT
ATTCAGCACAATATATTGTTTTCATTTTAATATTGTACATATAAGTAGTAGGGTACAATCAGTAAATTGA
ACGGAGAATATTATTCATAAAAATACGATAGTAACGGGTGATATATTCATTAGAATGAACCGAAACCGGC
GGTAAGGATCTGAGCTACACATGCTCAGGTTTTTTACAACGTGCACAACAGAATTGAAAGCAAATATCAT
GCGATCATAGGCTTCTCGCATATCTCATTAAAGCAGGACAAGCTCACCTCCTAGGGTTGATAGAAGTGTC
GATCCTTGGTGGTGCCATGTGCTCTTTGTAGTAGTCCTTGTACCTAGCTGCAGTAGCCCTCTCCAAGTTT
GAAGCAGTGTTCTCAGAAGATCTGAAGATAGTACCGTAGATGTCAGATGGCTCTGTCTCCCTCTTGAACC
ACCTTCCGAACAACATCCTCTGGTATTCAGTTGCGATAGAGATCTCGTCCAAGTCAGCGTAACCGTTCCT
GATAAGGTGCTCCCTAGCCCTTGCAGTCTGGATAGCCAACTCGTCCTCACCACCGAAACCCTTTGACACA
GCCCTCAACATTCCCTCGTTGTACAACAAGTTCTTGTTAGACAAAGTAGCCAAGTATCCTGACAAAGTGT
CGAACTTAGGATTAGTAGGAGACAAAAGGTCGTTGAAGTTGATGTCAAGAAGCCTGAACACAGAGTTTGC
TGAGATTCCACCCTCCTTCCACTTCAAGAACTGCTGCCTCTGCAATGTGATCACCAAGTTCATAGTTGCA
GCGTCGTCTGGCTTAGCGAAAGTCAAAGCAGTTGCCACTGCTTTATTTCCGTACTGAGCCACAAATGAGT
CGATCAAAGATGCCTTTGAATTTGGGTTTTTTGCGTTATACATTGAGATGAAAGCTCCGAAAGTGTGCAC
GTTCCTGTCAAGCAATGCGTCCAATCCCCTGTTCAACCTCAACTTTTTGTAGATATGTTTAGGTCTAAGA
AGCTCCACCCTCACCCACTTGTTGATAAGAGCGTTCTGCAAAGCTGAAGCAAGCTCCCTTGTCTTAACGT
CCTCCCTTGCTCTAGCAAGGATTGTTGCAAGCTGCTCCTCTCCACCAAATCCTTTAGTCAAAGTTTTCAA
AAGTGAGTCTTTAGTAGACTTTGTTGAAGTAACCAATTTAATGTAGTCGTCAAGCACTTCCATCTTAGGA
GAAGCCAATGCCAAATATCCATCAGACCTCAATTTAAGCAAAGTAAAAACGTCATCAACTGATTTCCTCT
TCTGCAACCAAGAAAGCAACTGAGCGTGCCTAAGCCTCTGGATAGTGTTCATCTCACCACCAGCCCTCTG
TGCAGTCATCAATGCGTTTGCCACAGCGTCGTCACCGTAGTGAGCCATGAACATACCGATCACTGAAGCC
TTGTTGTTGTTGTTCTGAGTATTCAACTCTTTAACATAATTTTCCAATGCCTTAAGGTTAGGTGAAGCAA
GAGCGTCGTCCATTCCGTTTGTCAACTTGAACCTCCTCAAGATAGGCTCAGCTGGAGGGTCCTTAGAGAT
CCATGATCCAAGGTTGATCTTAGACACTCCAGCCTTAGCAAGGTCTGTAAGCTTCTCCAATCCTGCTGAG
ATCACCCTGTTCTCACCATTCTCAGTGTTCTGTGTAGACACCATTGTATCGATAATTGTAAATGTAATTG
TAATGTTGTTTGTTGTTTGTTGTTGTTGGTAATTGTTGTAAAAATGAGCTCTTATACTCGAGCGTGTCCT
CTCCAAATGAAATGAACTTCCTTATATAGAGGAAGGGTCTTGCGAAGGATAGTGGGATTGTGCGTCATCC
CTTACGTCAGTGGAGATGTCACATCAATCCACTTGCTTTGTAGACGTGGTTGGAACCTCTTCTTTTTCCA
CGATGCTCCTCGTGGGTGGGGGTCCATCTTTGGGACCACTGTCGGCAGAGAGATCTTGAATGATAGCCTT
TCCTTTATCGCAATGATGGCATTTGTAGGAGCCACCTTCCTTTTCTACTGTCCTTTCGATGAAGTGACAG
ATAGCTGGGCAATGGAATCCGAGGAGGTTTCCCGAAATTATCCTTTGTTGAAAAGTCTCAATAGCCCTTT
GATCTTCTGAGACTGTATCTTTGACATTTTTGGAGTAGACCAGAGTGTCGTGCTCCACCATGTTGACGAA
GATTTTCTTCTTGTCATTGAGTCGTAAAAGACTCTGTATGAACTGTTCGCCAGTCTTGACGGCGAGTTCT
GTTAGATCCTCGATTTGAATCTTAGACTCCATGCATGGCCTTAGATTCAGTAGGAACTACCTTTTTAGAG
ACTCCAATCTCTATTACTTGCCTTGGTTTATGAAGCAAGCCTTGAATCGTCCATACTGGAATAGTACTTC
TGATCTTGAGAAATATGTCTTTCTCTGTGTTCTTGATGCAATTAGTCCTGAATCTTTTGACTGCATCTTT
AACCTTCTTGGGAAGGTATTTGATCTCCTGGAGATTGTTACTCGGGTAGATCGTCTTGATGAGACTTGCT
GCGTAGGCCTCTCTAACCATCTGTGGGTCAGCATTCTTTCTGAAATTGAAGAGGCTAACCTTCTCATTAT
CAGTGGTGAACATAGTGTCGTCACCTTCACCTTCGAACTTCCTTCCTAGATCGTAAAGATAGAGGAAATC
GTCCATTGTAATCTCCGGGGCAAAGGAGATCTCTTTTGGGGCTGGATCACTGCTGGGCCTTTTGGTTCCT
AGCGTGAGCCAGTGGGCTTTTTGCTTTGGTGGGCTTGTTAGGGCCTTAGCAAAGCTCTTGGGCTTGAGTT
GAGCTTCTCCTTTGGGGATGAAGTTCAACCTGTCTGTTTGCTGACTTGTTGTGTACGCGTCAGCTGCTGC
TCTTGCCTCTGTAATAGTGGCAAATTTCTTGTGTGCAACTCCGGGAACGCCGTTTGTTGCCGCCTTTGTA
CAACCCCAGTCATCGTATATACCGGCATGTGGACCGTTATACACAACGTAGTAGTTGATATGAGGGTGTT
GAATACCCGATTCTGCTCTGAGAGGAGCAACTGTGCTGTTAAGCTCAGATTTTTGTGGGATTGGAATTCC
TCCAAGCTTGAATTCTTGCAGCGCTCCAATTCAGCAAGCGTCGATCTAGTAACATAGATGACACCGCGCG
CGATAATTTATCCTAGTTTGCGCGCTATATTTTGTTTTCTATCGCGTATTAAATGTATAATTGCGGGACT
CTAATCATAAAAACCCATCTCATAAATAACGTCATGCATTACATGTTAATTATTACATGCTTAACGTAAT
TCAACAGAAATTATATGATAATCATCGCAAGACCGGCAACAGGATTCAATCTTAAGAAACTTTATTGCCA
AATGTTTGAACGATCTGCTTGACTCTAGATCCAGAGTCCCGCTCAAATCTCAGTCACAGGAAGAACAGGT
CTAGGAGGAACAGGAAGAGAGAAATCAAGCTGCCAGAATCCCACATCATGCCAATTTCCATGTTTGAAAC
CAGCAGCTCTAAGCATTCCCCTAGGAGCATAACCAAGAGCCTCATGCATCCTCACAGAAGGATCATTAGG
AAGTCCAATCACAGCAACCACAGACTTGAAACCCTGAGCCTCCAAAGACTTCAAAAGATGAGTGTAAAGA
GTAGATCCAAGACCAGTTCTTTGATGCCTAGGAGACACGTAAACAGTAGACTCAGCAGTCCAATCGTAAG
CATTCCTAGCCTTCCAAGGACCAGCATAAGCAATACCAGCCACTTCACCATCCACTTCAGCAACAAGCCA
AGGATACCTCTCTCTAAGCCTCACAAGATCATCAGTCCACTCTTGTGGTTCTTGAGGCTCAGTCCTGAAA
TTCACAGTAGAAGTCTCAATGTAATGATTCACAATAGTGCACACAGCAGGCATATCAGCCTCAGTAGCCC
TTCTAATATCAGCAGGCCTTCTTTCAGGAGACATGCGAAACGATCCAGATCCGGTGCAGATTATTTGGAT
TGAGAGTGAATATGAGACTCTAATTGGATACCGAGGGGAATTTATGGAACGTCAGTGGAGCATTTTGACA
AGAAATATTTGCTAGCTGATAGTGACCTTAGGCGACTTTTGAACGCGCAATAATGGTTTCTGACGTATGT
GCTTAGCTCATTAAACTCCAGAAACCCGCGGCTGAGTGGCTCCTTCAACGTTGCGGTTCTGTCAGTTCCA
AACGTAAAACGGCTTGTCCCGCGTCATCGGCGGGGGTCATAACGTGACTCCCTTAATTCTCCGCTCCGGA
TCCGAATTCGGCACAGAGTGTTCAACCCCAGTACATTAAAAACGTCCGCAATGTGTTATTAAGTTGTCTA
AGCGTCAATTTGTTTACACCACAATATATCCTGCCACCAGCCAGCCAACAGCTCCCCGACCGGCAGCTCG
GCACAAAATCACCACTCGATACAGGCAGCCCATCAACCATGACTACTGTCCGGTCCAACAGATCCGAGCA
GGAACCGTAAAAAGGCCGCGTTGCTGGCGTTTTTCCATAGGCTCCGCCCCCCTGACGAGCATCACAAAAA
TCGACGCTCAAGTCAGAGGTGGCGAAACCCGACAGGACTATAAAGATACCAGGCGTTTCCCCCTGGAAGC
TCCCTCGTGCGCTCTCCTGTTCCGACCCTGCCGCTTACCGGATACCTGTCCGCCTTTCTCCCTTCGGGAA
GCGTGGCGCTTTCTCATAGCTCACGCTGTAGGTATCTCAGTTCGGTGTAGGTCGTTCGCTCCAAGCTGGG
CTGTGTGCACGAACCCCCCGTTCAGCCCGACCGCTGCGCCTTATCCGGTAACTATCGTCTTGAGTCCAAC
CCGGTAAGACACGACTTATCGCCACTGGCAGCAGCCACTGGTAACAGGATTAGCAGAGCGAGGTATGTAG
GCGGTGCTACAGAGTTCTTGAAGTGGTGGCCTAACTACGGCTACACTAGAAGAACAGTATTTGGTATCTG
CGCTCTGCTGAAGCCAGTTACCTTCGGAAAAAGAGTTGGTAGCTCTTGATCCGGCAAACAAACCACCGCT
GGTAGCGGTGGTTTTTTTGTTTGCAAGCAGCAGATTACGCGCAGAAAAAAAGGATCTCAAGAAGATCCTT
TGATCTTTTCTACGGGGTCTGACGCTCAGTGGAACGAAAACTCACGTTAAGGGATTTTGGTCATGAGATT
ATCAAAAAGGATCTTCACCTAGATCCTTTTAAATTAAAAATGAAGTTTTAAATCAATCTAAAGTATATAT
GAGTAAACTTGGTCTGACAGCTAAAACAATTCATCCAGTAAAATATAATATTTTATTTTCTCCCAATCAG
GCTTGATCCCCAGTAAGTCAAAAAATAGCTCGACATACTGTTCTTCCCCGATATCCTCCCTGAGCGACCG
GACGCAGAAGGCAATGTCATACCACTTGTCCGCCCTGCCGCTTCTCCCAAGATCAATAAAGCCACTTACT
TTGCCATCTTTCACAAAGATGTTGCTGTCTCCCAGGTCGCCGTGGGAAAAGACAAGTTCCTCTTCGGGCT
TTTCCGTCTTTAAAAAATCATACAGCTCGCGCGGATCTTTAAATGGAGTGTCCTCTTCCCAGTTTTCGCA
ATCCACATCGGCCAGATCGTTATTCAGTAAGTAATCCAATTCGGCTAAGCGGCTGTCTAAGCTATTCGTA
TAGGGACAATCCGATATGTCGATGGAGTGAAAGAGCCTGATGCACTCCGCATACAGCTCGATAATCTTTT
CAGGGCTTTGTTCATCTTCATACTCTTCCGAGCAAAGGACGCCATCGGCCTCACTCATGAGCAGATTGCT
CCAGCCATCATGCCGTTCAAAGTGCAGGACCTTTGGAACAGGCAGCTTTCCTTCCAGCCATAGCATCATG
TCCTTTTCCCGTTCCACATCATAGGTGGTCCCTTTATACCGGCTGTCCGTCATTTTTAAATATAGGTTTT
CATTTTCTCCCACCAGCTTATATACCTTAGCAGGAGACATTCCTTCCGTATCTTTTACGCAGCGGTATTT
TTCGATCAGTTTTTTCAATTCCGGTGATATTCTCATTTTAGCCATACTCTTCCTTTTTCAATATTATTGA
AGCATTTATCAGGGTTATTGTCTCATGAGCGGATACATATTTGAATGTATTTAGAAAAATAAACAAATAG
GGGTTCCGCGCACTCGGAGCCTTGATGTGGGCGCTTTTTGCAGCTGTTCGGCTGTGCGCTGGCCAGACAG
TTATGCACAGGCCAGGCGGGTTTTAAGAGTTTTAATAAGTTTTAAAGAGTTTTAGGCGGAAAAATCGCCT
TTTTTCTCTTTTATATCAGTCACTTACATGTGTGACCGGTTCCCAATGTACGGCTTTGGGTTCCCAATGT
ACGGGTTCCGGTTCCCAATGTACGGCTTTGGGTTCCCAATGTACGTGCTATCCACAGGAAAGAAGCTTTT
TCGACCTTTTTCCCCTGCTAGGGCAATTTGCCCTAGCATCTGCTCCGTACATTAGGAACCGGCGGATGCT
TCGCCCTCGATCAGGTTGCGGTAGCGCATGACTAGGATCGGGCCAGCCTGCCCCGCCTCCTCCTTCAAAT
CGTACTCCGGCAGGTCATTTGACCCGATCAGCTTGCGCACGGTGAAACAGAACTTCTTGAACTCTCCGGC
GCTGCCACTGCGTTCGTAGATCGTCTTGAACAACCATCTGGCTTCTGCCTTGCCTGCGGCGCGGCGTGCC
AGGCGGTAGAGAAAACGGCCGATGCCGGGATCGATCAAAAAGTAATCGGGGTGAACCGTCAGCACGTCCG
GGTTCTTGCCTTCTGTGATCTCGCGGTACATCCAATCAGCTAGCTCGATCTCGATGTACTCCGGCCGCCC
GGTTTCGCTCTTTACGATCTTGTAGCGGCTAATCAAGGCTTCACCCTCGGATACCGTCACCAGGCGGCCG
TTCTTGGCCTTCTTCGTACGCTGCATGGCAACGTGCGTGGTGTTTAACCGAATGCAGGTTTCTACCAGGT
CGTCTTTCTGCTTTCCGCCATCGGCTCGCCGGCAGAACTTGAGTACGTCCGCAACGTGTGGACGGAACAC
GCGGCCGGGCTTGTCTCCCTTCCCTTCCCGGTATCGGTTCATGGATTCGGTTAGATGGGAAACCGCCATC
AGTACCAGGTCGTAATCCCACACACTGGCCATGCCGGCCGGCCCTGCGGAAACCTCTACGTGCCCGTCTG
GAAGCTCGTAGCGGATCACCTCGCCAGCTCGTCGGTCACGCTTCGACAGACGGAAAACGGCCACGTCCAT
GATGCTGCGACTATCGCGGGTGCCCACGTCATAGAGCATCGGAACGAAAAAATCTGGTTGCTCGTCGCCC
TTGGGCGGCTTCCTAATCGACGACGCACCGGCTGCCGGCGGTTGCCGGGATTCTTTGCGGATTCGATCAG
CGGCCGCTTGCCACGATTCACCGGGGCGTGCTTCTGCCTCGATGCGTTGCCGCTGGGCGGCCTGCGCGGC
CTTCAACTTCTCCACCAGGTCATCACCCAGCGCCGCGCCGATTTGTACCGGGCCGGATGGTTTGCGACCG
CTCACGCCGATTCCTCGGGCTTGGGGGTTCCAGTGCCATTGCAGGGCCGGCAGACAACCCAGCCGCTTAC
GCCTGGCCAACCGCCCGTTCCTCCACACATGGGG
